>Addgene plasmid #83441 | pSOD1E133insTT-AcGFP1 | depositor full sequence | sequence record 159050 | pSOD1E133insTT-AcGFP1 sequence 5124 bps
TAGTTATTAATAGTAATCAATTACGGGGTCATTAGTTCATAGCCCATATATGGAGTTCCGCGTTACATAA
CTTACGGTAAATGGCCCGCCTGGCTGACCGCCCAACGACCCCCGCCCATTGACGTCAATAATGACGTATG
TTCCCATAGTAACGCCAATAGGGACTTTCCATTGACGTCAATGGGTGGAGTATTTACGGTAAACTGCCCA
CTTGGCAGTACATCAAGTGTATCATATGCCAAGTACGCCCCCTATTGACGTCAATGACGGTAAATGGCCC
GCCTGGCATTATGCCCAGTACATGACCTTATGGGACTTTCCTACTTGGCAGTACATCTACGTATTAGTCA
TCGCTATTACCATGGTGATGCGGTTTTGGCAGTACATCAATGGGCGTGGATAGCGGTTTGACTCACGGGG
ATTTCCAAGTCTCCACCCCATTGACGTCAATGGGAGTTTGTTTTGGCACCAAAATCAACGGGACTTTCCA
AAATGTCGTAACAACTCCGCCCCATTGACGCAAATGGGCGGTAGGCGTGTACGGTGGGAGGTCTATATAA
GCAGAGCTGGTTTAGTGAACCGTCAGATCCGCTAGCGCTACCGGACTCAGATCTCGAGCTCAAGCTTCGA
ATTCCATGGCGACGAAGGCCGTGTGCGTGCTGAAGGGCGACGGCCCAGTGCAGGGCATCATCAATTTCGA
GCAGAAGGAAAGTAATGGACCAGTGAAGGTGTGGGGAAGCATTAAAGGACTGACTGAAGGCCTGCATGGA
TTCCATGTTCATGAGTTTGGAGATAATACAGCAGGCTGTACCAGTGCAGGTCCTCACTTTAATCCTCTAT
CCAGAAAACACGGTGGGCCAAAGGATGAAGAGAGGCATGTTGGAGACTTGGGCAATGTGACTGCTGACAA
AGATGGTGTGGCCGATGTGTCTATTGAAGATTCTGTGATCTCACTCTCAGGAGACCATTGCATCATTGGC
CGCACACTGGTGGTCCATGAAAAAGCAGATGACTTGGGCAAAGGTGGAAATGATGGGTCGACGGTACCGC
GGGCCCGGGATCCACCGGTCATGGTGAGCAAGGGCGCCGAGCTGTTCACCGGCATCGTGCCCATCCTGAT
CGAGCTGAATGGCGATGTGAATGGCCACAAGTTCAGCGTGAGCGGCGAGGGCGAGGGCGATGCCACCTAC
GGCAAGCTGACCCTGAAGTTCATCTGCACCACCGGCAAGCTGCCTGTGCCCTGGCCCACCCTGGTGACCA
CCCTGAGCTACGGCGTGCAGTGCTTCTCACGCTACCCCGATCACATGAAGCAGCACGACTTCTTCAAGAG
CGCCATGCCTGAGGGCTACATCCAGGAGCGCACCATCTTCTTCGAGGATGACGGCAACTACAAGTCGCGC
GCCGAGGTGAAGTTCGAGGGCGATACCCTGGTGAATCGCATCGAGCTGACCGGCACCGATTTCAAGGAGG
ATGGCAACATCCTGGGCAATAAGATGGAGTACAACTACAACGCCCACAATGTGTACATCATGACCGACAA
GGCCAAGAATGGCATCAAGGTGAACTTCAAGATCCGCCACAACATCGAGGATGGCAGCGTGCAGCTGGCC
GACCACTACCAGCAGAATACCCCCATCGGCGATGGCCCTGTGCTGCTGCCCGATAACCACTACCTGTCCA
CCCAGAGCGCCCTGTCCAAGGACCCCAACGAGAAGCGCGATCACATGATCTACTTCGGCTTCGTGACCGC
CGCCGCCATCACCCACGGCATGGATGAGCTGTACAAGTGAGCGGCCGCGACTCTAGATCATAATCAGCCA
TACCACATTTGTAGAGGTTTTACTTGCTTTAAAAAACCTCCCACACCTCCCCCTGAACCTGAAACATAAA
ATGAATGCAATTGTTGTTGTTAACTTGTTTATTGCAGCTTATAATGGTTACAAATAAAGCAATAGCATCA
CAAATTTCACAAATAAAGCATTTTTTTCACTGCATTCTAGTTGTGGTTTGTCCAAACTCATCAATGTATC
TTAAGGCGTAAATTGTAAGCGTTAATATTTTGTTAAAATTCGCGTTAAATTTTTGTTAAATCAGCTCATT
TTTTAACCAATAGGCCGAAATCGGCAAAATCCCTTATAAATCAAAAGAATAGACCGAGATAGGGT
[37 nt withheld, positions 2166-2202]
AAAGAACGTGGACTCCAACGTCAAAGG
[49 nt withheld, positions 2230-2278]
T
[91 nt withheld, positions 2280-2370]
G
[124 nt withheld, positions 2372-2495]
CAGGTGGCACTTTTCGGGGAAATGTGCGCGGAACCCCTATTTGTTTATTTTTCTAAATACATTCAAATAT
GTATCCGCTCATGAGACAATAACCCTGATAAATGCTTCAATAATATTGAAAAAGGAAGAGTCCTGAGGCG
GAAAGAACCAGCTGTGGAATGTGTGTCAGTTAGGGTGTGGAAAGTCCCCAGGCTCCCCAGCAGGCAGAAG
TATGCAAAGCATGCATCTCAATTAGTCAGCAACCAGGTGTGGAAAGTCCCCAGGCTCCCCAGCAGGCAGA
AGTATGCAAAGCATGCATCTCAATTAGTCAGCAACCATAGTCCCGCCCCTAACTCCGCCCATCCCGCCCC
TAACTCCGCCCAGTTCCGCCCATTCTCCGCCCCATGGCTGACTAATTTTTTTTATTTATGCAGAGGCCGA
GGCCGCCTCGGCCTCTGAGCTATTCCAGAAGTAGTGAGGAGGCTTTTTTGGAGGCCTAGGCTTTTGCAAA
GATCGATCAAGAGACAGGATGAGGATCGTTTCGCATGATTGAACAAGATGGATTGCACGCAGGTTCTCCG
GCCGCTTGGGTGGAGAGGCTATTCGGCTATGACTGGGCACAACAGACAATCGGCTGCTCTGATGCCGCCG
TGTTCCGGCTGTCAGCGCAGGGGCGCCCGGTTCTTTTTGTCAAGACCGACCTGTCCGGTGCCCTGAATGA
ACTGCAAGACGAGGCAGCGCGGCTATCGTGGCTGGCCACGACGGGCGTTCCTTGCGCAGCTGTGCTCGAC
GTTGTCACTGAAGCGGGAAGGGACTGGCTGCTATTGGGCGAAGTGCCGGGGCAGGATCTCCTGTCATCTC
ACCTTGCTCCTGCCGAGAAAGTATCCATCATGGCTGATGCAATGCGGCGGCTGCATACGCTTGATCCGGC
TACCTGCCCATTCGACCACCAAGCGAAACATCGCATCGAGCGAGCACGTACTCGGATGGAAGCCGGTCTT
GTCGATCAGGATGATCTGGACGAAGAGCATCAGGGGCTCGCGCCAGCCGAACTGTTCGCCAGGCTCAAGG
CGAGCATGCCCGACGGCGAGGATCTCGTCGTGACCCATGGCGATGCCTGCTTGCCGAATATCATGGTGGA
AAATGGCCGCTTTTCTGGATTCATCGACTGTGGCCGGCTGGGTGTGGCGGACCGCTATCAGGACATAGCG
TTGGCTACCCGTGATATTGCTGAAGAGCTTGGCGGCGAATGGGCTGACCGCTTCCTCGTGCTTTACGGTA
TCGCCGCTCCCGATTCGCAGCGCATCGCCTTCTATCGCCTTCTTGACGAGTTCTTCTGAGCGGGACTCTG
GGGTTCGAAATGACCGACCAAGCGACGCCCAACCTGCCATCACGAGATTTCGATTCCACCGCCGCCTTCT
ATGAAAGGTTGGGCTTCGGAATCGTTTTCCGGGACGCCGGCTGGATGATCCTCCAGCGCGGGGATCTCAT
GCTGGAGTTCTTCGCCCACCCTAGGGGGAGGCTAACTGAAACACGGAAGGAGACAATACCGGAAGGAACC
CGCGCTATGACGGCAATAAAAAGACAGAATAAAACGCACGGTGTTGGGTCGTTTGTTCATAAACGCGGGG
TTCGGTCCCAGGGCTGGCACTCTGTCGATACCCCACCGAGACCCCATTGGGGCCAATACGCCCGCGTTTC
TTCCTTTTCCCCACCCCACCCCCCAAGTTCGGGTGAAGGCCCAGGGCTCGCAGCCAACGTCGGGGCGGCA
GGCCCTGCCATAGCCTCAGGTTACTCATATATACTTTAGATTGATTTAAAACTTCATTTTTAATTTAAAA
GGATCTAGGTGAAGATCCTTTTTGATAATCTCATGACCAAAATCCCTTAACGTGAGTTTTCGTTCCACTG
AGCGTCAGACCCCGTAGAAAAGATCAAAGGATCTTCTTGAGATCCTTTTTTTCTGCGCGTAATCTGCTGC
TTGCAAACAAAAAAACCACCGCTACCAGCGGTGGTTTGTTTGCCGGATCAAGAGCTACCAACTCTTTTTC
CGAAGGTAACTGGCTTCAGCAGAGCGCAGATACCAAATACTGTCCTTCTAGTGTAGCCGTAGTTAGGCCA
CCACTTCAAGAACTCTGTAGCACCGCCTACATACCTCGCTCTGCTAATCCTGTTACCAGTGGCTGCTGCC
AGTGGCGATAAGTCGTGTCTTACCGGGTTGGACTCAAGACGATAGTTACCGGATAAGGCGCAGCGGTCGG
GCTGAACGGGGGGTTCGTGCACACAGCCCAGCTTGGAGCGAACGACCTACACCGAACTGAGATACCTACA
GCGTGAGCTATGAGAAAGCGCCACGCTTCCCGAAGGGAGAAAGGCGGACAGGTATCCGGTAAGCGGCAGG
GTCGGAACAGGAGAGCGCACGAGGGAGCTTCCAGGGGGAAACGCCTGGTATCTTTATAGTCCTGTCGGGT
TTCGCCACCTCTGACTTGAGCGTCGATTTTTGTGATGCTCGTCAGGGGGGCGGAGCCTATGGAAAAACGC
CAGCAACGCGGCCTTTTTACGGTTCCTGGCCTTTTGCTGGCCTTTTGCTCACATGTTCTTTCCTGCGTTA
TCCCCTGATTCTGTGGATAACCGTATTACCGCCATGCAT
Features (pLannotate 1.2.2; 15 found; start..end, strand, type, name):
     61..364     +  enhancer       CMV enhancer: human cytomegalovirus immediate early enhancer
    365..568     +  promoter       CMV promoter: human cytomegalovirus (CMV) immediate early promoter
    591..634     +  misc_feature   MCS (fragment): multiple cloning site
    636..1043    +  CDS            SOD1 (fragment): SODC_HUMAN - Experimental evidence at protein level: Swiss-Prot protein existence level 1. Destroys radicals which are normally produced within the cells and which are toxic to biological systems. From Homo sapiens (Human).
   1071..1790    +  CDS            AcGFP1: Aequorea coerulescens GFP mammalian codon-optimized
   1806..1889    +  CDS            large T antigen (fragment): large T antigen from SV40 (simian virus 40)
   1912..2033    +  polyA_signal   SV40 poly(A) signal: SV40 polyadenylation signal
   2067..2495    -  rep_origin     f1 ori (sequence partly withheld): f1 bacteriophage origin of replication; arrow indicates direction of (+) strand synthesis
   2522..2626    +  promoter       AmpR promoter: bla
   2628..2985    +  promoter       SV40 promoter: SV40 enhancer and early promoter
   3020..3814    +  CDS            NeoR/KanR: aminoglycoside phosphotransferase from Tn5; aph(3')-II (or nptII); confers resistance to neomycin, kanamycin, and G418 (Geneticin®)
   3835..3987    +  CDS            ble (fragment): BLE_KLEPN - Experimental evidence at protein level: Swiss-Prot protein existence level 1. Binding protein with a strong affinity to the bleomycin family of antibiotics. Binds to CL990; an antimitotic-antibiotic compound. From Klebsiella pneumoniae.
   4046..4093    +  polyA_signal   HSV TK poly(A) signal: herpes simplex virus thymidine kinase polyadenylation signal (Cole and Stacy, 1985)
   4184..4200    -  polyA_signal   bGH poly(A) signal (fragment): bovine growth hormone polyadenylation signal
   4422..5010    +  rep_origin     ori: high-copy-number ColE1/pMB1/pBR322/pUC origin of replication
