[The description below was written by a language model from this plasmid's Addgene catalogue record and pLannotate feature annotations shown in this document.]
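Description:
pSOD1E133insTT-AcGFP1 is a mammalian expression plasmid of 5,124 bp built on the Clontech pAcGFP1-N1 backbone. It expresses a mutant form of human superoxide dismutase 1 (SOD1) fused at its C terminus to AcGFP1, a mammalian codon-optimized green fluorescent protein from Aequorea coerulescens. The plasmid replicates in E. coli from a high-copy ColE1/pUC-type origin and also carries an f1 phage origin. A single NeoR/KanR (Tn5 aminoglycoside phosphotransferase) gene is preceded by both a bacterial bla-type promoter and the SV40 enhancer/early promoter, and is followed by the HSV TK polyadenylation signal. It therefore gives kanamycin resistance in bacteria and can support G418 selection in mammalian cells. The short large T antigen, ble and bGH poly(A) annotations are fragment-level matches in the backbone, not functional units.

The expression cassette consists of the CMV immediate early enhancer and promoter, the SOD1 insert cloned between the EcoRI and SalI sites (both retained), the AcGFP1 coding sequence, and the SV40 poly(A) signal. The insert carries the E133insTT mutation, a two-nucleotide insertion that introduces a premature stop codon. According to the depositor, this stop codon would have prevented expression of the AcGFP1 tag. The mutant coding sequence was therefore re-amplified without the stop codon and recloned so that the tag is expressed, which fits the annotation of the SOD1 region as a partial match to the wild-type protein. Part of the plasmid derives from an earlier SOD1 A4V-AcGFP1 construct. The stated purpose is expression of SOD1 E133insTT in mammalian cells, and the fluorescent tag allows the fusion protein to be detected. The associated publication concerns human mitochondrial protein interactions linked to neurodegeneration.
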