Addgene plasmid #83441: pSOD1E133insTT-AcGFP1
Purpose: Expresses SOD1E133insTT in mammalian cells.
Depositing lab: Mohan Babu. Depositing organization: University of Regina. Publication: A Map of Human Mitochondrial Protein Interactions Linked to Neurodegeneration Reveals New Mechanisms of Redox Homeostasis and NF-kappaB Signaling. Malty RH, Aoki H, Kumar A, Phanse S, Amin S, Zhang Q, Minic Z, Goebels F, Musso G, Wu Z, Abou-Tok H, Meyer M, Deineko V, Kassir S, Sidhu V, Jessulat M, Scott NE, Xiong X, Vlasblom J, Prasad B, Foster LJ, Alberio T, Garavaglia B, Yu H, Bader GD, Nakamura K, Parkinson J, Babu M. Cell Syst. 2017 Nov 7. pii: S2405-4712(17)30447-7. doi: 10.1016/j.cels.2017.10.010. PubMed 29128334.
Backbone
  Vector backbone: pAcGFP1-N1
  Backbone manufacturer: Clontech
  Backbone size w/o insert (bp): 4700
  Total vector size (bp): 5124
  Vector type: Mammalian Expression
Growth in bacteria
  Bacterial resistance: Kanamycin, 50 μg/mL
  Growth temperature: 37°C
  Growth strain: DH5alpha
  Copy number: High Copy
Gene/Insert
  Gene/Insert name: SOD1
  Species: H. sapiens (human)
  Mutation: E133insTT
  Entrez Gene: SOD1 (a.k.a. ALS, ALS1, HEL-S-44, IPOA, SOD, STAHP, hSod1, homodimer)
  Promoter: CMV
  Tag / fusion protein: AcGFP1 (C terminal on insert)
  Cloning method: Restriction Enzyme; 5′ cloning site EcoRI (not destroyed); 3′ cloning site SalI (not destroyed)
  Sequencing primers: 5′ CMV-F; 3′ AcGFP1_R (GGCCATTCACATCGCCATTC)
Resource information
  A portion of this plasmid was derived from a plasmid made by: Elizabeth Fisher( pF147 pSOD1A4VAcGFP1, #26408)
Terms and licenses: Academic/Nonprofit Terms; Industry Terms: Not Available to Industry
Depositor comments: Mutation (first described in PMID: 9065559) was created using the method described in PMID: 17446874. Two outer (F: GCTTCGAATTCCATGGCGAC, AcGFP1_R: GGCCATTCACATCGCCATTC) and two mutation-site primers were used. The mutated PCR product and the backbone vector were digested using EcoRI and SalI, gel purified and ligated. SOD1E133insTT mutation introduces a stop codon that disrupts AcGFP1 tag expression. To avoid this, a second round of PCR was done to clone SOD1E133insTT without the stop codon using the same forward primer, and the reverse primer GCTTCGGTCGACCCATCATTTCCACCTTTGCCCAAG, followed by restriction with EcoRI and SalI and ligation in the backbone.
How to cite: pSOD1E133insTT-AcGFP1 was a gift from Mohan Babu (Addgene plasmid # 83441 ; http://n2t.net/addgene:83441 ; RRID:Addgene_83441)
