>Addgene plasmid #83441 | pSOD1E133insTT-AcGFP1 | depositor partial sequence | sequence record 159051 | CMV-F
CCGTCAGATCCGCTAGCGCTACCGGACTCAGATCTCGAGCTCAAGCTTCGAATTCCATGGCGACGAAGGC
CGTGTGCGTGCTGAAGGGCGACGGCCCAGTGCAGGGCATCATCAATTTCGAGCAGAAGGAAAGTAATGGA
CCAGTGAAGGTGTGGGGAAGCATTAAAGGACTGACTGAAGGCCTGCATGGATTCCATGTTCATGAGTTTG
GAGATAATACAGCAGGCTGTACCAGTGCAGGTCCTCACTTTAATCCTCTATCCAGAAAACACGGTGGGCC
AAAGGATGAAGAGAGGCATGTTGGAGACTTGGGCAATGTGACTGCTGACAAAGATGGTGTGGCCGATGTG
TCTATTGAAGATTCTGTGATCTCACTCTCAGGAGACCATTGCATCATTGGCCGCACACTGGTGGTCCATG
AAAAAGCAGATGACTTGGGCAAAGGTGGAAATGATGGGTCGACGGTACCGCGGGCCCGGGATCCACCGGT
CATGGTGAGCAAGGGCGCCGAGCTGTTCACCGGCATCGTGCCCATCCTGATCGAGCTGAATGGCGATGTG
AATGGCCACAAGTTCAGCGTGAGCGGCGAGGGCGAGGGCGATGCCACCTACGGCAAGCTGACCCTGAAGT
TCATCTGCACCACCGGCAAGCTGCCTGTGCCCTGGCCCACCCTGGTGACCACCCTGAGCTACGGCGTGCA
GTGCTTCTCACGCTACCCCGATCACATGAAGCAGCACGACTTCTTCAAGAGCGCCATGCCTGAGGGCTAC
ATCCAGGAGCGCACCATCTTCTTCGAGGATGACGGCAACTACAAGTCGCGCGCCGAGGTGAAGTTCGAGG
GCGATACCCTGGTGAATCGCATCGAGCTGACCGGCACCGATTTCAAGGAGGATGGCAACATCCTGGGCAA
TAAGATGGAGTACAACTACA
