>Addgene plasmid #83441 | pSOD1E133insTT-AcGFP1 | depositor partial sequence | sequence record 159052 | AcGFP1_R (GGCCATTCACATCGCCATTC)
TACTTGGCAGTACATCTACGTATTAGTCATCGCTATTACCATGGTGATGCGGTTTTGGCAGTACATCAAT
GGGCGTGGATAGCGGTTTGACTCACGGGGATTTCCAAGTCTCCACCCCATTGACGTCAATGGGAGTTTGT
TTTGGCACCAAAATCAACGGGACTTTCCAAAATGTCGTAACAACTCCGCCCCATTGACGCAAATGGGCGG
TAGGCGTGTACGGTGGGAGGTCTATATAAGCAGAGCTGGTTTAGTGAACCGTCAGATCCGCTAGCGCTAC
CGGACTCAGATCTCGAGCTCAAGCTTCGAATTCCATGGCGACGAAGGCCGTGTGCGTGCTGAAGGGCGAC
GGCCCAGTGCAGGGCATCATCAATTTCGAGCAGAAGGAAAGTAATGGACCAGTGAAGGTGTGGGGAAGCA
TTAAAGGACTGACTGAAGGCCTGCATGGATTCCATGTTCATGAGTTTGGAGATAATACAGCAGGCTGTAC
CAGTGCAGGTCCTCACTTTAATCCTCTATCCAGAAAACACGGTGGGCCAAAGGATGAAGAGAGGCATGTT
GGAGACTTGGGCAATGTGACTGCTGACAAAGATGGTGTGGCCGATGTGTCTATTGAAGATTCTGTGATCT
CACTCTCAGGAGACCATTGCATCATTGGCCGCACACTGGTGGTCCATGAAAAAGCAGATGACTTGGGCAA
AGGTGGAAATGATGGGTCGACGGTACCGCGGGCCCGGGATCCACCGGTCATGGTGAGCAAGGGCGCCGAG
CTGT
