>Addgene plasmid #83441 | pSOD1E133insTT-AcGFP1 | addgene partial sequence | sequence record 165667 | CMV-F 5'-CGCAAATGGGCGGTAGGCGTG-3'
CTATATAAGCAGAGCTGGTTTAGTGAACCGTCAGATCCGCTAGCGCTACCGGACTCAGATCTCGAGCTCA
AGCTTCGAATTCCATGGCGACGAAGGCCGTGTGCGTGCTGAAGGGCGACGGCCCAGTGCAGGGCATCATC
AATTTCGAGCAGAAGGAAAGTAATGGACCAGTGAAGGTGTGGGGAAGCATTAAAGGACTGACTGAAGGCC
TGCATGGATTCCATGTTCATGAGTTTGGAGATAATACAGCAGGCTGTACCAGTGCAGGTCCTCACTTTAA
TCCTCTATCCAGAAAACACGGTGGGCCAAAGGATGAAGAGAGGCATGTTGGAGACTTGGGCAATGTGACT
GCTGACAAAGATGGTGTGGCCGATGTGTCTATTGAAGATTCTGTGATCTCACTCTCAGGAGACCATTGCA
TCATTGGCCGCACACTGGTGGTCCATGAAAAAGCAGATGACTTGGGCAAAGGTGGAAATGATGGGTCGAC
GGTACCGCGGGCCCGGGATCCACCGGTCATGGTGAGCAAGGGCGCCGAGCTGTTCACCGGCATCGTGCCC
ATCCTGATCGAGCTGAATGGCGATGTGAATGGCCACAAGTTCAGCGTGAGCGGCGAGGGCGAGGGCGATG
CCACCTACGGCAAGCTGACCCTGAAGTTCATCTGCACCACCGGCAAGCTGCCTGTGCCCTGGCCCACCCT
GGTGACCACCCTGAGCTACGGCGTGCAGTGCTTCTCACGCTACCCCGATCACATGAAGCAGCACGACTTC
TTCAAGAGCGCCATGCCTGAGGGCTACATCCAGGAGCGCACCATCTTCTTCGAGGATGACGGCAACTACA
AGTCGCGCGCCGAGGTGAAGTTCGAGGGCGATACCCTGGTGAATCGCATCGAGCTGACCGGCACCGATTT
CAAGGAGGATGGCAACATCCTGGGCAATAAGATGGAGTACAACTACAACGCCCACAATGT
