>Addgene plasmid #83441 | pSOD1E133insTT-AcGFP1 | addgene partial sequence | sequence record 165668 | F1ori-F 5'-GTGGACTCTTGTTCCAAACTGG-3'
CCTATCTCGGTCTATTCTTTTGATTTATAAGGGATTTTGCCGATTTCGGCCTATTGGTTAAAAAATGAGC
TGATTTAACAAAAATTTAACGCGAATTTTAACAAAATATTAACGCTTACAATTTACGCCTTAAGATACAT
TGATGAGTTTGGACAAACCACAACTAGAATGCAGTGAAAAAAATGCTTTATTTGTGAAATTTGTGATGCT
ATTGCTTTATTTGTAACCATTATAAGCTGCAATAAACAAGTTAACAACAACAATTGCATTCATTTTATGT
TTCAGGTTCAGGGGGAGGTGTGGGAGGTTTTTTAAAGCAAGTAAAACCTCTACAAATGTGGTATGGCTGA
TTATGATCTAGAGTCGCGGCCGCTCACTTGTACAGCTCATCCATGCCGTGGGTGATGGCGGCGGCGGTCA
CGAAGCCGAAGTAGATCATGTGATCGCGCTTCTCGTTGGGGTCCTTGGACAGGGCGCTCTGGGTGGACAG
GTAGTGGTTATCGGGCAGCAGCACAGGGCCATCGCCGATGGGGGTATTCTGCTGGTAGTGGTCGGCCAGC
TGCACGCTGCCATCCTCGATGTTGTGGCGGATCTTGAAGTTCACCTTGATGCCATTCTTGGCCTTGTCGG
TCATGATGTACACATTGTGGGCGTTGTAGTTGTACTCCATCTTATTGCCCAGGATGTTGCCATCCTCCTT
GAAATCGGTGCCGGTCAGCTCGATGCGATTCACCAGGGTATCGCCCTCGAACTTCACCTCGGCGCGCGAC
TTGTAGTTGCCGTCATCCTCGAAGAAGATGGTGCGCTCCTGGATGTAGCCCTCAGGCATGGCGCTCTTGA
AGAAGTCGTGCTGCTTCATGTGATCGGGGTAGCGTGAGAAGCACTGCACGCCGTAGCTCAGGGTGGTCAC
CAGGGTGGGCCAGGGCACAGGCAGCTTGCCGGTGGTGCAGATGAACTTCAGGGTCAGCTTGCCGTAGGTG
GCATCGCCCTCGCCCTCGCCGCTCACGCTGAACTTGTGGCCAT
